Addgene plasmid #104966: OA-16
Purpose: Plasmid expressing two multiplexed ribozyme-gRNA-ribozyme (RGR) gRNAs
Depositing lab: Omar Akbari. Depositing organization: University of California, Riverside. Publication: Overcoming evolved resistance to population-suppressing homing-based gene drives. Marshall JM, Buchman A, Sanchez C HM, Akbari OS. Sci Rep. 2017 Jun 19;7(1):3776. doi: 10.1038/s41598-017-02744-7. PubMed 28630470.
Backbone
  Vector backbone: attB
  Backbone manufacturer: na
  Total vector size (bp): 7400
  Vector type: Insect Expression, Cre/Lox
Growth in bacteria
  Bacterial resistance: Ampicillin, 100 μg/mL
  Growth temperature: 37°C
  Growth strain: DH5alpha
  Copy number: Unknown
Gene/Insert
  Gene/Insert name: Ribozyme-gRNA-ribozyme
  Species: Synthetic
  Insert size (bp): 206
Terms and licenses: Academic/Nonprofit Terms; Industry Terms: Not Available to Industry
How to cite: OA-16 was a gift from Omar Akbari (Addgene plasmid # 104966 ; http://n2t.net/addgene:104966 ; RRID:Addgene_104966)
