[The description below was written by a language model from this plasmid's Addgene catalogue record and pLannotate feature annotations shown in this document.]
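Description:
OA-16 is an insect (Drosophila-style) transgenesis plasmid built on an attB backbone and designed to express two multiplexed ribozyme-gRNA-ribozyme (RGR) guide RNAs. It is maintained in E. coli through a high-copy ColE1/pUC-type origin and selected with ampicillin via the AmpR (β-lactamase) cassette. An f1 origin, lacZα remnants, lac promoter/operator elements and flanking T7 and T3 promoters are carried over from the cloning-vector backbone. For use in flies, the φC31 attB site allows integrase-mediated insertion into a genomic attP docking site. The mini-white gene provides an eye-colour marker for identifying transformants. A single loxP site lies just downstream of mini-white, which accounts for the Cre/Lox vector classification.

The payload consists of two tandem units. Each is annotated with a fragment of the sTRSV hammerhead ribozyme followed by a Streptococcus pyogenes Cas9 gRNA scaffold. In an RGR design, self-cleaving ribozymes flank each guide, so individual gRNAs are released from one longer transcript and several guides can come from a single promoter. The array is followed by an SV40 small t intron and SV40 polyadenylation signal, which is consistent with transcription as an mRNA-like RNA. The promoter driving the array is not annotated: roughly 2 kb between loxP and the first ribozyme has no assigned feature. The record also does not name the gRNA targets. The catalogue gives a total size of 7,400 bp, whereas the sequenced record is 10,417 nt, so the listed size appears to understate the full construct. The associated publication concerns overcoming evolved resistance to population-suppressing homing-based gene drives, which suggests use in testing gRNA multiplexing.
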