Features (pLannotate 1.2.2; 24 found; start..end, strand, type, name):
     19..447     -  rep_origin     f1 ori (sequence partly withheld): f1 bacteriophage origin of replication; arrow indicates direction of (+) strand synthesis
    452..609     -  CDS            lacZα (fragment): LacZα fragment of β-galactosidase; lacZ fragment
    612..630     +  promoter       T7 promoter: promoter for bacteriophage T7 RNA polymerase
    655..4774    +  gene           mini-white: white; This modified version of the white gene lacks part of the first intron.
   4781..4814    -  protein_bind   loxP: Cre-mediated recombination occurs in the 8-bp core sequence (GCATACAT). Cre recombinase
   6743..6767    +  misc_RNA       sTRSV HHRz (fragment): hammerhead ribozyme from the tobacco ringspot virus satellite RNA (Khvorova et al., 2003)
   6801..6876    +  misc_RNA       gRNA scaffold: guide RNA scaffold for the Streptococcus pyogenes CRISPR/Cas9 system
   6956..6980    +  misc_RNA       sTRSV HHRz (fragment): hammerhead ribozyme from the tobacco ringspot virus satellite RNA (Khvorova et al., 2003)
   7014..7089    +  misc_RNA       gRNA scaffold: guide RNA scaffold for the Streptococcus pyogenes CRISPR/Cas9 system
   7163..7237    +  CDS            small t antigen (fragment): SV40 (simian virus 40) small t antigen
   7239..7304    +  intron         small t intron: SV40 (simian virus 40) small t antigen intron
   7434..7454    +  CDS            SV40 NLS: nuclear localization signal of SV40 (simian virus 40) large T antigen
   7461..7595    +  CDS            LT_POVHA (fragment): Protein inferred from homology: Swiss-Prot protein existence level 3. Isoform large T antigen is a key early protein essential for both driving viral replication and inducing cellular transformation. Plays a role in viral genome replication by driving entry of quiescent cells into the cell cycle and by autoregulating the synthesis of viral early mRNA. Displays highly oncogenic activities by corrupting the host cellular checkpoint mechanisms that guard cell division and the transcription, replication, and repair of DNA. Participates in the modulation of cellular gene expression preceeding viral
   7620..7703    +  CDS            large T antigen (fragment): large T antigen from SV40 (simian virus 40)
   7726..7847    +  polyA_signal   SV40 poly(A) signal: SV40 polyadenylation signal
   7930..7999    +  protein_bind   attB: attB site for the φC31 integrase (Groth et al., 2000) phage φC31 integrase
   8218..8236    -  promoter       T3 promoter: promoter for bacteriophage T3 RNA polymerase
   8281..8297    -  protein_bind   lac operator: The lac repressor binds to the lac operator to inhibit transcription in E. coli. This inhibition can be relieved by adding lactose or isopropyl-β-D-thiogalactopyranoside (IPTG). lac repressor encoded by lacI
   8305..8335    -  promoter       lac promoter: promoter for the E. coli lac operon
   8350..8371    -  protein_bind   CAP binding site: CAP binding activates transcription in the presence of cAMP. E. coli catabolite activator protein
   8384..8476    -  CDS            lacI (fragment): lac repressor; lacI; The lac repressor binds to the lac operator to inhibit transcription in E. coli. This inhibition can be relieved by adding lactose or isopropyl-β-D-thiogalactopyranoside (IPTG).
   8659..9247    -  rep_origin     ori: high-copy-number ColE1/pMB1/pBR322/pUC origin of replication
   9418..10278   -  CDS            AmpR: β-lactamase; bla; confers resistance to ampicillin, carbenicillin, and related antibiotics
  10279..10383   -  promoter       AmpR promoter: bla
>Addgene plasmid #104966 | OA-16 | addgene full sequence | sequence record 207458 | Addgene NGS Result
GCGTTAATATTTTGTTAAAATTCGCGTTAAATTTTTGTTAAATCAGCTCATTTTTTAACCAATAGGCCGA
AATCGGCAAAATCCCTTATAAATCAAAAGAATAGACCGAGATAGGGT
[37 nt withheld, positions 118-154]
AAAGAACGTGGACTCCAACGTCAAAGG
[49 nt withheld, positions 182-230]
T
[91 nt withheld, positions 232-322]
G
[124 nt withheld, positions 324-447]
CCCATTCGCCATTCAGGCTGCGCAACTGTTGGGAAGGGCGATCGGTGCGGGCCTCTTCGCTATTACGCCA
GCTGGCGAAAGGGGGATGTGCTGCAAGGCGATTAAGTTGGGTAACGCCAGGGTTTTCCCAGTCACGACGT
TGTAAAACGACGGCCAGTGAATTGTAATACGACTCACTATAGGGCGAATTGGGTACGTACCGGGCCCCTA
GTATGTATGTAAGTTAATAAAACCCATTTTTGCGGAAAGTAGATAAAAAAAACATTTTTTTTTTTTACTG
CACTGGATATCATTGAACTTATCTGATCAGTTTTAAATTTACTTCGATCCAAGGGTATTTGATGTACCAG
GTTCTTTCGATTACCTCTCACTCAAAATGACATTCCACTCAAAGTCAGCGCTGTTTGCCTCCTTCTCTGT
CCACAGAAATATCGCCGTCTCTTTCGCCGCTGCGTCCGCTATCTCTTTCGCCACCGTTTGTAGCGTTACG
TAGCGTCAATGTCCGCCTTCAGTTGCATTTTGTCAGCGGTTTCGTGACGAAGCTCCAAGCGGTTTACGCC
ATCAATTAAACACAAAGTGCTGTGCCAAAACTCCTCTCGCTTCTTATTTTTGTTTGTTTTTTGAGTGATT
GGGGTGGTGATTGGTTTTGGGTGGGTAAGCAGGGGAAAGTGTGAAAAATCCCGGCAATGGGCCAAGAGGA
TCAGGAGCTATTAATTCGCGGAGGCAGCAAACACCCATCTGCCGAGCATCTGAACAATGTGAGTAGTACA
TGTGCATACATCTTAAGTTCACTTGATCTATAGGAACTGCGATTGCAACATCAAATTGTCTGCGGCGTGA
GAACTGCGACCCACAAAAATCCCAAACCGCAATTGCACAAACAAATAGTGACACGAAACAGATTATTCTG
GTAGCTGTTCTCGCTATATAAGACAATTTTTGAGATCATATCATGATCAAGACATCTAAAGGCATTCATT
TTCGACTATATTCTTTTTTACAAAAAATATAACAACCAGATATTTTAAGCTGATCCTAGATGCACAAAAA
ATAAATAAAAGTATAAACCTACTTCGTAGGATACTTCGGGGTACTTTTTGTTCGGGGTTAGATGAGCATA
ACGCTTGTAGTTGATATTTGAGATCCCCTATCATTGCAGGGTGACAGCGGAGCGGCTTCGCAGAGCTGCA
TTAACCAGGGCTTCGGGCAGGCCAAAAACTACGGCACGCTCCGGCCACCCAGTCCGCCGGAGGACTCCGG
TTCAGGGAGCGGCCAACTAGCCGAGAACCTCACCTATGCCTGGCACAATATGGACATCTTTGGGGCGGTC
AATCAGCCGGGCTCCGGATGGCGGCAGCTGGTCAACCGGACACGCGGACTATTCTGCAACGAGCGACACA
TACCGGCGCCCAGGAAACATTTGCTCAAGAACGGTGAGTTTCTATTCGCAGTCGGCTGATCTGTGTGAAA
TCTTAATAAAGGGTCCAATTACCAATTTGAAACTCAGTTTGCGGCGTGGCCTATCCGGGCGAACTTTTGG
CCGTGATGGGCAGTTCCGGTGCCGGAAAGACGACCCTGCTGAATGCCCTTGCCTTTCGATCGCCGCAGGG
CATCCAAGTATCGCCATCCGGGATGCGACTGCTCAATGGCCAACCTGTGGACGCCAAGGAGATGCAGGCC
AGGTGCGCCTATGTCCAGCAGGATGACCTCTTTATCGGCTCCCTAACGGCCAGGGAACACCTGATTTTCC
AAGCCATGGTGCGGATGCCACGACATCTGACCTATCGGCAGCGAGTGGCCCGCGTGGATCAGGTGATCCA
GGAGCTTTCGCTCAGCAAATGTCAGCACACGATCATCGGTGTGCCCGGCAGGGTGAAAGGTCTGTCCGGC
GGAGAAAGGAAGCGTCTGGCATTCGCCTCCGAGGCTCTAACCGATCCGCCGCTTCTGATCTGCGATGAGC
CCACCTCCGGACTGGACTCCTTTACCGCCCACAGCGTCGTCCAGGTGCTGAAGAAGCTGTCGCAGAAGGG
CAAGACCGTCATCCTGACCATTCATCAGCCGTCTTCCGAGCTGTTTGAGCTCTTTGACAAGATCCTTCTG
ATGGCCGAGGGCAGGGTAGCTTTCTTGGGCACTCCCAGCGAAGCCGTCGACTTCTTTTCCTAGTGAGTTC
GATGTGTTTATTAAGGGTATCTAGTATTACATAACATCTCAACTCCTATCCAGCGTGGGTGCCCAGTGTC
CTACCAACTACAATCCGGCGGACTTTTACGTACAGGTGTTGGCCGTTGTGCCCGGACGGGAGATCGAGTC
CCGTGATCGGATCGCCAAGATATGCGACAATTTTGCCATTAGCAAAGTAGCCCGGGATATGGAGCAGTTG
TTGGCCACCAAAAATCTGGAGAAGCCACTGGAGCAGCCGGAGAATGGGTACACCTACAAGGCCACCTGGT
TCATGCAGTTCCGGGCGGTCCTGTGGCGATCCTGGCTGTCGGTGCTCAAGGAACCACTCCTCGTAAAAGT
GCGACTTATTCAGACAACGGTGAGTGGTTCCAGTGGAAACAAATGATATAACGCTTACAATTCTTGGAAA
CAAATTCGCTAGATTTTAGATAGAATTGCCTGATTCCACACCCTTCTTAGTTTTTTTCAATGAGATGTAT
AGTTTATAGTTTTGCAGAAGATAAATAAATTTCATTTAACTCGCGAATATTAATGAGATGCGAGTAACAT
TTTAATTTGCAGATGGTTGCCATCTTGATTGGCCTCATCTTTTTGGGCCAACAACTCACGCAAGTGGGTG
TGATGAATATCAACGGAGCCATCTTCCTCTTCCTGACCAACATGACCTTTCAAAACGTCTTTGCCACGAT
AAATGTAAGTCATGTTTAGAATACATTTGCATTTCAATAATTTACTAACTTTCTAATGAATCGATTCGAT
TTAGGTGTTCACCTCAGAGCTGCCAGTTTTTATGAGGGAGGCCCGAAGTCGACTTTATCGCTGTGACACA
TACTTTCTGGGCAAAACGATTGCCGAATTGCCGCTTTTTCTCACAGTGCCACTGGTCTTCACGGCGATTG
CCTATCCGATGATCGGACTGCGGGCCGGAGTGCTGCACTTCTTCAACTGCCTGGCGCTGGTCACTCTGGT
GGCCAATGTGTCAACGTCCTTCGGATATCTAATATCCTGCGCCAGCTCCTCGACCTCGATGGCGCTGTCT
GTGGGTCCGCCGGTTATCATACCATTCCTGCTCTTTGGCGGCTTCTTCTTGAACTCGGGCTCGGTGCCAG
TATACCTCAAATGGTTGTCGTACCTCTCATGGTTCCGTTACGCCAACGAGGGTCTGCTGATTAACCAATG
GGCGGACGTGGAGCCGGGCGAAATTAGCTGCACATCGTCGAACACCACGTGCCCCAGTTCGGGCAAGGTC
ATCCTGGAGACGCTTAACTTCTCCGCCGCCGATCTGCCGCTGGACTACGTGGGTCTGGCCATTCTCATCG
TGAGCTTCCGGGTGCTCGCATATCTGGCTCTAAGACTTCGGGCCCGACGCAAGGAGTAGCCGACATATAT
CCGAAATAACTGCTTGTTTTTTTTTTTTACCATTATTACCATCGTGTTTACTGTTTATTGCCCCCTCAAA
AAGCTAATGTAATTATATTTGTGCCAATAAAAACAAGATATGACCTATAGAATACAAGTATTTCCCCTTC
GAACATCCCCACAAGTAGACTTTGGATTTGTCTTCTAACCAAAAGACTTACACACCTGCATACCTTACAT
CAAAAACTCGTTTATCGCTACATAAAACACCGGGATATATTTTTTATATACATACTTTTCAAATCGCGCG
CCCTCTTCATAATTCACCTCCACCACACCACGTTTCGTAGTTGCTCTTTCGCTGTCTCCCACCCGCTCTC
CGCAACACATTCACCTTTTGTTCGACGACCTTGGAGCGACTGTCGTTAGTTCCGCGCGATTCGGTTCGCT
CAAATGGTTCCGAGTGGTTCATTTCGTCTCAATAGAAATTAGTAATAAATATTTGTATGTACAATTTATT
TGCTCCAATATATTTGTATATATTTCCCTCACAGCTATATTTATTCTAATTTAATATTATGACTTTTTAA
GGTAATTTTTTGTGACCTGTTCGGAGTGATTAGCGTTACAATTTGAACTGAAAGTGACATCCAGTGTTTG
TTCCTTGTGTAGATGCATCTCAAAAAAATGGTGGGCATAATAGTGTTGTTTATATATATCAAAAATAACA
ACTATAATAATAAGAATACATTTAATTTAGAAAATGCTTGGATTTCACTGGAACTAGGCTAGCATAACTT
CGTATAATGTATGCTATACGAAGTTATGCTAGCGGATCCGGGAATTGGGAATTGGGCAATATTTAAATGG
CGGCCGCGCGCAGATCGCCGATGGGCGTGGCGCCGGAGGGCACCTTCACCTTGCCGTACGGCTTGCTGTT
CTTCGCGTTCAAAATCTCCAGCTCCATTTTGCTTTCGGTGCGCTTGCAATCAGTACTGTCCAAAATCGAA
AATCGCCGAACCGTAGTGTGACCGTGCGGGGCTCTGCGAAAATAAACTTTTTTAGGTATATGGCCACACA
CGGGGAAAGCACAGTGGATTATATGTTTTAATATTATAATATGCAGGTTTTCATTACTTATCCAGATGTA
AGCCCACTTAAAGCGATTTAACAATTATTTGCCGAAAGAGTATAAACAAATTTCACTTAAAAATGGATTA
AGAAAAGCTTGTGTAAGATTATGCGCAGCGTTGCCAGATAGCTCCATTTAAAACACTTCAAAAACAATAA
GTTTTGAAAATATATACATAAATAGCAGTCGTTGCCGCAACGCTCAACACATCACACTTTTAAAACACCC
TTTACCTACACAGAATTACTTTTTAAATTTCCAGTCAAGCTGCGAGTTTCAAAATTATAGCCGGTAGAGA
AGACAGTGCTATTTCAAAAGCAAACTAACAAGGGTCTTAAATTCCAAAACACCAATCCTAACAAGCCTTG
GACTTTTGTAAGTTTAGATCAAAGGTGGCATTGCATTCAATGTCATGGTAAGAAGTAGGTCGTCTAGGTA
GAAATCCTCATTCAGCCGGTCAAGTCAGTACGAGAAAGGTCTCAATTTGAAATTGTCTTAAAAATATTTT
ATTGTTTTGTACTGTGGTGAGTTTAAACGAAAAACACAAAAAAAAAGTGATACACAGAAATCATAAAAAA
TTTTAATACAAGGTATTCGTACGTATCAAAAACATTTCGGCACAATTTTTTTTCTCTGTACTAAAGTGTT
ACGAACACTACGGTATTTTTTAGTGATTTTCAACGGACACCGAAGGTATATAAACAGCGTTCGCGAACGG
TCGCCTTCAAAACCAATTGACATTTGCAGCAGCAAGTACAAGTAGAAAGTAAAGCGCAATCAGCGAAAAA
TTTATACTTAATTGTTGGTGATTAAAGTACAATTAAAAGAACATTCTCGAAAGTCACAAGAAACGTAAGT
TTTTAACTCGCTGTTACCAATTAGTAATAAGAGCAACAAGACGTTGAGTAATTTCAAGAAAAACTGCATT
TCAAGGTCTTTGTTCGGCCATTTTTTTTTTATTCAACGCTCTACGTAATTACAAAATAAGAAATTGGCAG
CCACGCATCTTGTTTTCCCAATGAATTGGCATCAAAACGCAAACAAATCTATAAATAAAACTTGCGTGTT
GATTTTCGCCAAGATTTATTGGCAAATTGTGAAATTCGCAGTGACGCATTTGAAAATTCGAGAAATCACG
AACGCACTCGAGCATTTGTGTGCATGTTATTAGTTAGTTGTTTAGTTAATTGAAGTATTTTACCAACGAA
ATCCACTTATTTTTAGCTGAAATAGAGTAGGTTGCTTAAACAAAGCCACGTCTGAAAATTTCTTATTGCT
TGTAGTTGTGACGTCACCATATACACACAAAATAATGTGTATGCATGCATTTCAGCTGTGTATATATACA
TGCACACACTCGCAACACGAAAACGATGACGAAGCAACGGAACAAAGGTTTCTCAACTACCCTTTGTTCC
CTGTTTCTTCGCTTTCCTTTGTTCCAATATTCGTAGAGGGTTAATAGGGGTTTCTCAACAAAGTTGGCGT
CGATAAATAAGTTTCCCATTTTTATTCCCCAGCCAGGAAGTTAGTTTCAATAGTTTTGTAATTTCAACGA
AACTCATTTGATTTCGTACTAATTTTCCACATCTCTATTTTGACCCGCAGAGGCGCGCCATCGCCCTGAT
GAGTCCCGTGAGGACGAAACGAGTAAGCTCGTCGGCGATACTTGGATGCCCTGGTTTTAGAGCTAGAAAT
AGCAAGTTAAAATAAGGCTAGTCCGTTATCAACTTGAAAAAGTGGCACCGAGTCGGTGCTTTTGGCCGGC
ATGGTCCCAGCCTCCTCGCTGGCGCCGGCTGGGCAACATGCTTCGGCATGGCGAATGGGACAAAAACCCT
GATGAGTCCCGTGAGGACGAAACGAGTAAGCTCGTCGGTTTTGGACACTGGAACCGGTTTTAGAGCTAGA
AATAGCAAGTTAAAATAAGGCTAGTCCGTTATCAACTTGAAAAAGTGGCACCGAGTCGGTGCTTTTGGCC
GGCATGGTCCCAGCCTCCTCGCTGGCGCCGGCTGGGCAACATGCTTCGGCATGGCGAATGGGACAGATCT
TTGTGAAGGAACCTTACTTCTGTGGTGTGACATAATTGGACAAACTACCTACAGAGATTTAAAGCTCTAA
GGTAAATATAAAATTTTTAAGTGTATAATGTGTTAAACTACTGATTCTAATTGTTTGTGTATTTTAGATT
CCAACCTATGGAACTGATGAATGGGAGCAGTGGTGGAATGCCTTTAATGAGGAAAACCTGTTTTGCTCAG
AAGAAATGCCATCTAGTGATGATGAGGCTACTGCTGACTCTCAACATTCTACTCCTCCAAAAAAGAAGAG
AAAGGTAGAAGACCCCAAGGACTTTCCTTCAGAATTGCTAAGTTTTTTGAGTCATGCTGTGTTTAGTAAT
AGAACTCTTGCTTGCTTTGCTATTTACACCACAAAGGAAAAAGCTGCACTGCTATACAAGAAAATTATGG
AAAAATATTTGATGTATAGTGCCTTGACTAGAGATCATAATCAGCCATACCACATTTGTAGAGGTTTTAC
TTGCTTTAAAAAACCTCCCACACCTCCCCCTGAACCTGAAACATAAAATGAATGGAATTGTTGTTGTTAA
CTTGTTTATTGCAGCTTATAATGGTTACAAATAAAGCAATAGCATCACAAATTTCACAAATAAAGCATTT
TTTTCACTGCATTCTAGTTGTGGTTTGTCCAAACTCATCAATGTATCTTATCATGTCTGGTTCCATTAAT
TAAGAATTCGGCCGCAACGGTACCTCTAGAGATCCACTAGTGTCGACGATGTAGGTCACGGTCTCGAAGC
CGCGGTGCGGGTGCCAGGGCGTGCCCTTGGGCTCCCCGGGCGCGTACTCCACCTCACCCATCTGGTCCAT
CATGATGAACGGGTCGAGGTGGCGGTAGTTGATCCCGGCGAACGCGCGGCGCACCGGGAAGCCCTCGCCC
TCGAAACCGCTGGGCGCGGTGGTCACGGTGAGCACGGGACGTGCGACGGCGTCGGCGGGTGCGGATACGC
GGGGCAGCGTCAGCGGGTTCTCGACGGTCACGGCGGGCATGTCGACACTAGTTCTAGCCAGCTTTTGTTC
CCTTTAGTGAGGGTTAATTTCGAGCTTGGCGTAATCATGGTCATAGCTGTTTCCTGTGTGAAATTGTTAT
CCGCTCACAATTCCACACAACATACGAGCCGGAAGCATAAAGTGTAAAGCCTGGGGTGCCTAATGAGTGA
GCTAACTCACATTAATTGCGTTGCGCTCACTGCCCGCTTTCCAGTCGGGAAACCTGTCGTGCCAGCTGCA
TTAATGAATCGGCCAACGCGCGGGGAGAGGCGGTTTGCGTATTGGGCGCTCTTCCGCTTCCTCGCTCACT
GACTCGCTGCGCTCGGTCGTTCGGCTGCGGCGAGCGGTATCAGCTCACTCAAAGGCGGTAATACGGTTAT
CCACAGAATCAGGGGATAACGCAGGAAAGAACATGTGAGCAAAAGGCCAGCAAAAGGCCAGGAACCGTAA
AAAGGCCGCGTTGCTGGCGTTTTTCCATAGGCTCCGCCCCCCTGACGAGCATCACAAAAATCGACGCTCA
AGTCAGAGGTGGCGAAACCCGACAGGACTATAAAGATACCAGGCGTTTCCCCCTGGAAGCTCCCTCGTGC
GCTCTCCTGTTCCGACCCTGCCGCTTACCGGATACCTGTCCGCCTTTCTCCCTTCGGGAAGCGTGGCGCT
TTCTCATAGCTCACGCTGTAGGTATCTCAGTTCGGTGTAGGTCGTTCGCTCCAAGCTGGGCTGTGTGCAC
GAACCCCCCGTTCAGCCCGACCGCTGCGCCTTATCCGGTAACTATCGTCTTGAGTCCAACCCGGTAAGAC
ACGACTTATCGCCACTGGCAGCAGCCACTGGTAACAGGATTAGCAGAGCGAGGTATGTAGGCGGTGCTAC
AGAGTTCTTGAAGTGGTGGCCTAACTACGGCTACACTAGAAGAACAGTATTTGGTATCTGCGCTCTGCTG
AAGCCAGTTACCTTCGGAAAAAGAGTTGGTAGCTCTTGATCCGGCAAACAAACCACCGCTGGTAGCGGTG
GTTTTTTTGTTTGCAAGCAGCAGATTACGCGCAGAAAAAAAGGATCTCAAGAAGATCCTTTGATCTTTTC
TACGGGGTCTGACGCTCAGTGGAACGAAAACTCACGTTAAGGGATTTTGGTCATGAGATTATCAAAAAGG
ATCTTCACCTAGATCCTTTTAAATTAAAAATGAAGTTTTAAATCAATCTAAAGTATATATGAGTAAACTT
GGTCTGACAGTTACCAATGCTTAATCAGTGAGGCACCTATCTCAGCGATCTGTCTATTTCGTTCATCCAT
AGTTGCCTGACTCCCCGTCGTGTAGATAACTACGATACGGGAGGGCTTACCATCTGGCCCCAGTGCTGCA
ATGATACCGCGAGACCCACGCTCACCGGCTCCAGATTTATCAGCAATAAACCAGCCAGCCGGAAGGGCCG
AGCGCAGAAGTGGTCCTGCAACTTTATCCGCCTCCATCCAGTCTATTAATTGTTGCCGGGAAGCTAGAGT
AAGTAGTTCGCCAGTTAATAGTTTGCGCAACGTTGTTGCCATTGCTACAGGCATCGTGGTGTCACGCTCG
TCGTTTGGTATGGCTTCATTCAGCTCCGGTTCCCAACGATCAAGGCGAGTTACATGATCCCCCATGTTGT
GCAAAAAAGCGGTTAGCTCCTTCGGTCCTCCGATCGTTGTCAGAAGTAAGTTGGCCGCAGTGTTATCACT
CATGGTTATGGCAGCACTGCATAATTCTCTTACTGTCATGCCATCCGTAAGATGCTTTTCTGTGACTGGT
GAGTACTCAACCAAGTCATTCTGAGAATAGTGTATGCGGCGACCGAGTTGCTCTTGCCCGGCGTCAATAC
GGGATAATACCGCGCCACATAGCAGAACTTTAAAAGTGCTCATCATTGGAAAACGTTCTTCGGGGCGAAA
ACTCTCAAGGATCTTACCGCTGTTGAGATCCAGTTCGATGTAACCCACTCGTGCACCCAACTGATCTTCA
GCATCTTTTACTTTCACCAGCGTTTCTGGGTGAGCAAAAACAGGAAGGCAAAATGCCGCAAAAAAGGGAA
TAAGGGCGACACGGAAATGTTGAATACTCATACTCTTCCTTTTTCAATATTATTGAAGCATTTATCAGGG
TTATTGTCTCATGAGCGGATACATATTTGAATGTATTTAGAAAAATAAACAAATAGGGGTTCCGCGCACA
TTTCCCCGAAAAGTGCCACCTAAATTGTAA
