>Addgene plasmid #104966 | OA-16 | addgene partial sequence | sequence record 208131 | pUWR-F 5'-TTATTCCCCAGCCAGGAAGT-3'
CAACGAAACTCATTTGATTTCGTACTAATTTTCCACATCTCTATTTTGACCCGCAGAGGCGCGCCATCGC
CCTGATGAGTCCCGTGAGGACGAAACGAGTAAGCTCGTCGGCGATACTTGGATGCCCTGGTTTTAGAGCT
AGAAATAGCAAGTTAAAATAAGGCTAGTCCGTTATCAACTTGAAAAAGTGGCACCGAGTCGGTGCTTTTG
GCCGGCATGGTCCCAGCCTCCTCGCTGGCGCCGGCTGGGCAACATGCTTCGGCATGGCGAATGGGACAAA
AACCCTGATGAGTCCCGTGAGGACGAAACGAGTAAGCTCGTCGGTTTTGGACACTGGAACCGGTTTTAGA
GCTAGAAATAGCAAGTTAAAATAAGGCTAGTCCGTTATCAACTTGAAAAAGTGGCACCGAGTCGGTGCTT
TTGGCCGGCATGGTCCCAGCCTCCTCGCTGGCGCCGGCTGGGCAACATGCTTCGGCATGGCGAATGGGAC
AGATCTTTGTGAAGGAACCTTACTTCTGTGGTGTGACATAATTGGACAAACTACCTACAGAGATTTAAAG
CTCTAAGGTAAATATAAAATTTTTAAGTGTATAATGTGTTAAACTACTGATTCTAATTGTTTGTGTATTT
TAGATTCCAACCTATGGAACTGATGAATGGGAGCAGTGGTGGAATGCCTTTAATGAGGAAAACCTGTTTT
GCTCAGAAGAAATGCCATCTAGTGATGATGAGGCTACTGCTGACTCTCAACATTCTACTCCTCC
